>Addgene plasmid #79248 | MSCV-(pBabe mcs)- human p210BCR-ABL-IRES-GFP | addgene full sequence | sequence record 176940 | Addgene NGS Result
AATGAAAGACCCCACCTGTAGGTTTGGCAAGCTAGCTTAAGTAACGCCATTTTGCAAGGCATGGAAAATA
CATAACTGAGAATAGAGAAGTTCAGATCAAGGTTAGGAACAGAGAGACAGCAGAATATGGGCCAAACAGG
ATATCTGTGGTAAGCAGTTCCTGCCCCGGCTCAGGGCCAAGAACAGATGGTCCCCAGATGCGGTCCCGCC
CTCAGCAGTTTCTAGAGAACCATCAGATGTTTCCAGGGTGCCCCAAGGACCTGAAATGACCCTGTGCCTT
ATTTGAACTAACCAATCAGTTCGCTTCTCGCTTCTGTTCGCGCGCTTCTGCTCCCCGAGCTCAATAAAAG
AGCCCACAACCCCTCACTCGGCGCGCCAGTCCTCCGATAGACTGCGTCGCCCGGGTACCCGTATTCCCAA
TAAAGCCTCTTGCTGTTTGCATCCGAATCGTGGACTCGCTGATCCTTGGGAGGGTCTCCTCAGATTGATT
GACTGCCCACCTCGGGGGTCTTTCATTTGGAGGTTCCACCGAGATTTGGAGACCCCTGCCCAGGGACCAC
CGACCCCCCCGCCGGGAGGTAAGCTGGCCAGCGGTCGTTTCGTGTCTGTCTCTGTCTTTGTGCGTGTTTG
TGCCGGCATCTAATGTTTGCGCCTGCGTCTGTACTAGTTAGCTAACTAGCTCTGTATCTGGCGGACCCGT
GGTGGAACTGACGAGTTCTGAACACCCGGCCGCAACCCTGGGAGACGTCCCAGGGACTTTGGGGGCCGTT
TTTGTGGCCCGACCTGAGGAAGGGAGTCGATGTGGAATCCGACCCCGTCAGGATATGTGGTTCTGGTAGG
AGACGAGAACCTAAAACAGTTCCCGCCTCCGTCTGAATTTTTGCTTTCGGTTTGGAACCGAAGCCGCGCG
TCTTGTCTGCTGCAGCGCTGCAGCATCGTTCTGTGTTGTCTCTGTCTGACTGTGTTTCTGTATTTGTCTG
AAAATTAGGGCCAGACTGTTACCACTCCCTTAAGTTTGACCTTAGGTCACTGGAAAGATGTCGAGCGGAT
CGCTCACAACCAGTCGGTAGATGTCAAGAAGAGACGTTGGGTTACCTTCTGCTCTGCAGAATGGCCAACC
TTTAACGTCGGATGGCCGCGAGACGGCACCTTTAACCGAGACCTCATCACCCAGGTTAAGATCAAGGTCT
TTTCACCTGGCCCGCATGGACACCCAGACCAGGTCCCCTACATCGTGACCTGGGAAGCCTTGGCTTTTGA
CCCCCCTCCCTGGGTCAAGCCCTTTGTACACCCTAAGCCTCCGCCTCCTCTTCCTCCATCCGCCCCGTCT
CTCCCCCTTGAACCTCCTCGTTCGACCCCGCCTCGATCCTCCCTTTATCCAGCCCTCACTCCTTCTCTAG
GCGCCGGAATTGGGATCCCAGTGTGGTGGTACGTAGGAATTCCCCGGCGCCCGGGGCCGGGCCTGGCGAG
GCCGCCGCGCCGCCGCTGAGACGGGCCCCGCGCGCAGCCCGGCGGCGCAGGTAAGGCCGGCCGCGCCATG
GTGGACCCGGTGGGCTTCGCGGAGGCGTGGAAGGCGCAGTTCCCGGACTCAGAGCCCCCGCGCATGGAGC
TGCGCTCAGTGGGCGACATCGAGCAGGAGCTGGAGCGCTGCAAGGCCTCCATTCGGCGCCTGGAGCAGGA
GGTGAACCAGGAGCGCTTCCGCATGATCTACCTGCAGACGTTGCTGGCCAAGGAAAAGAAGAGCTATGAC
CGGCAGCGATGGGGCTTCCGGCGCGCGGCGCAGGCCCCCGACGGCGCCTCCGAGCCCCGAGCGTCCGCGT
CGCGCCCGCAGCCAGCGCCCGCCGACGGAGCCGACCCGCCGCCCGCCGAGGAGCCCGAGGCCCGGCCCGA
CGGCGAGGGTTCTCCGGGTAAGGCCAGGCCCGGGACCGCCCGCAGGCCCGGGGCAGCCGCGTCGGGGGAA
CGGGACGACCGGGGACCCCCCGCCAGCGTGGCGGCGCTCAGGTCCAACTTCGAGCGGATCCGCAAGGGCC
ATGGCCAGCCCGGGGCGGACGCCGAGAAGCCCTTCTACGTGAACGTCGAGTTTCACCACGAGCGCGGCCT
GGTGAAGGTCAACGACAAAGAGGTGTCGGACCGCATCAGCTCCCTGGGCAGCCAGGCCATGCAGATGGAG
CGCAAAAAGTCCCAGCACGGCGCGGGCTCGAGCGTGGGGGATGCATCCAGGCCCCCTTACCGGGGACGCT
CCTCGGAGAGCAGCTGCGGCGTCGACGGCGACTACGAGGACGCCGAGTTGAACCCCCGCTTCCTGAAGGA
CAACCTGATCGACGCCAATGGCGGTAGCAGGCCCCCTTGGCCGCCCCTGGAGTACCAGCCCTACCAGAGC
ATCTACGTCGGGGGCATGATGGAAGGGGAGGGCAAGGGCCCGCTCCTGCGCAGCCAGAGCACCTCTGAGC
AGGAGAAGCGCCTTACCTGGCCCCGCAGGTCCTACTCCCCCCGGAGTTTTGAGGATTGCGGAGGCGGCTA
TACCCCGGACTGCAGCTCCAATGAGAACCTCACCTCCAGCGAGGAGGACTTCTCCTCTGGCCAGTCCAGC
CGCGTGTCCCCAAGCCCCACCACCTACCGCATGTTCCGGGACAAAAGCCGCTCTCCCTCGCAGAACTCGC
AACAGTCCTTCGACAGCAGCAGTCCCCCCACGCCGCAGTGCCATAAGCGGCACCGGCACTGCCCGGTTGT
CGTGTCCGAGGCCACCATCGTGGGCGTCCGCAAGACCGGGCAGATCTGGCCCAACGATGGCGAGGGCGCC
TTCCATGGAGACGCAGATGGCTCGTTCGGAACACCACCTGGATACGGCTGCGCTGCAGACCGGGCAGAGG
AGCAGCGCCGGCACCAAGATGGGCTGCCCTACATTGATGACTCGCCCTCCTCATCGCCCCACCTCAGCAG
CAAGGGCAGGGGCAGCCGGGATGCGCTGGTCTCGGGAGCCCTGGAGTCCACTAAAGCGAGTGAGCTGGAC
TTGGAAAAGGGCTTGGAGATGAGAAAATGGGTCCTGTCGGGAATCCTGGCTAGCGAGGAGACTTACCTGA
GCCACCTGGAGGCACTGCTGCTGCCCATGAAGCCTTTGAAAGCCGCTGCCACCACCTCTCAGCCGGTGCT
GACGAGTCAGCAGATCGAGACCATCTTCTTCAAAGTGCCTGAGCTCTACGAGATCCACAAGGAGTTCTAT
GATGGGCTCTTCCCCCGCGTGCAGCAGTGGAGCCACCAGCAGCGGGTGGGCGACCTCTTCCAGAAGCTGG
CCAGCCAGCTGGGTGTGTACCGGGCCTTCGTGGACAACTACGGAGTTGCCATGGAAATGGCTGAGAAGTG
CTGTCAGGCCAATGCTCAGTTTGCAGAAATCTCCGAGAACCTGAGAGCCAGAAGCAACAAAGATGCCAAG
GATCCAACGACCAAGAACTCTCTGGAAACTCTGCTCTACAAGCCTGTGGACCGTGTGACGAGGAGCACGC
TGGTCCTCCATGACTTGCTGAAGCACACTCCTGCCAGCCACCCTGACCACCCCTTGCTGCAGGACGCCCT
CCGCATCTCACAGAACTTCCTGTCCAGCATCAATGAGGAGATCACACCCCGACGGCAGTCCATGACGGTG
AAGAAGGGAGAGCACCGGCAGCTGCTGAAGGACAGCTTCATGGTGGAGCTGGTGGAGGGGGCCCGCAAGC
TGCGCCACGTCTTCCTGTTCACCGACCTGCTTCTCTGCACCAAGCTCAAGAAGCAGAGCGGAGGCAAAAC
GCAGCAGTATGACTGCAAATGGTACATTCCGCTCACGGATCTCAGCTTCCAGATGGTGGATGAACTGGAG
GCAGTGCCCAACATCCCCCTGGTGCCCGATGAGGAGCTGGACGCTTTGAAGATCAAGATCTCCCAGATCA
AGAGTGACATCCAGAGAGAGAAGAGGGCGAACAAGGGCAGCAAGGCTACGGAGAGGCTGAAGAAGAAGCT
GTCGGAGCAGGAGTCACTGCTGCTGCTTATGTCTCCCAGCATGGCCTTCAGGGTGCACAGCCGCAACGGC
AAGAGTTACACGTTCCTGATCTCCTCTGACTATGAGCGTGCAGAGTGGAGGGAGAACATCCGGGAGCAGC
AGAAGAAGTGTTTCAGAAGCTTCTCCCTGACATCCGTGGAGCTGCAGATGCTGACCAACTCGTGTGTGAA
ACTCCAGACTGTCCACAGCATTCCGCTGACCATCAATAAGGAAGATGATGAGTCTCCGGGGCTCTATGGG
TTTCTGAATGTCATCGTCCACTCAGCCACTGGATTTAAGCAGAGTTCAAAAGCCCTTCAGCGGCCAGTAG
CATCTGACTTTGAGCCTCAGGGTCTGAGTGAAGCCGCTCGTTGGAACTCCAAGGAAAACCTTCTCGCTGG
ACCCAGTGAAAATGACCCCAACCTTTTCGTTGCACTGTATGATTTTGTGGCCAGTGGAGATAACACTCTA
AGCATAACTAAAGGTGAAAAGCTCCGGGTCTTAGGCTATAATCACAATGGGGAATGGTGTGAAGCCCAAA
CCAAAAATGGCCAAGGCTGGGTCCCAAGCAACTACATCACGCCAGTCAACAGTCTGGAGAAACACTCCTG
GTACCATGGGCCTGTGTCCCGCAATGCCGCTGAGTATCTGCTGAGCAGCGGGATCAATGGCAGCTTCTTG
GTGCGTGAGAGTGAGAGCAGTCCTGGCCAGAGGTCCATCTCGCTGAGATACGAAGGGAGGGTGTACCATT
ACAGGATCAACACTGCTTCTGATGGCAAGCTCTACGTCTCCTCCGAGAGCCGCTTCAACACCCTGGCCGA
GTTGGTTCATCATCATTCAACGGTGGCCGACGGGCTCATCACCACGCTCCATTATCCAGCCCCAAAGCGC
AACAAGCCCACTGTCTATGGTGTGTCCCCCAACTACGACAAGTGGGAGATGGAACGCACGGACATCACCA
TGAAGCACAAGCTGGGCGGGGGCCAGTACGGGGAGGTGTACGAGGGCGTGTGGAAGAAATACAGCCTGAC
GGTGGCCGTGAAGACCTTGAAGGAGGACACCATGGAGGTGGAAGAGTTCTTGAAAGAAGCTGCAGTCATG
AAAGAGATCAAACACCCTAACCTGGTGCAGCTCCTTGGGGTCTGCACCCGGGAGCCCCCGTTCTATATCA
TCACTGAGTTCATGACCTACGGGAACCTCCTGGACTACCTGAGGGAGTGCAACCGGCAGGAGGTGAACGC
CGTGGTGCTGCTGTACATGGCCACTCAGATCTCGTCAGCCATGGAGTACCTGGAGAAGAAAAACTTCATC
CACAGAGATCTTGCTGCCCGAAACTGCCTGGTAGGGGAGAACCACTTGGTGAAGGTAGCTGATTTTGGCC
TGAGCAGGTTGATGACAGGGGACACCTACACAGCCCATGCTGGAGCCAAGTTCCCCATCAAATGGACTGC
ACCCGAGAGCCTGGCCTACAACAAGTTCTCCATCAAGTCCGACGTCTGGGCATTTGGAGTATTGCTTTGG
GAAATTGCTACCTATGGCATGTCCCCTTACCCGGGAATTGACCTGTCCCAGGTGTATGAGCTGCTAGAGA
AGGACTACCGCATGGAGCGCCCAGAAGGCTGCCCAGAGAAGGTCTATGAACTCATGCGAGCATGTTGGCA
GTGGAATCCCTCTGACCGGCCCTCCTTTGCTGAAATCCACCAAGCCTTTGAAACAATGTTCCAGGAATCC
AGTATCTCAGACGAAGTGGAAAAGGAGCTGGGGAAACAAGGCGTCCGTGGGGCTGTGAGTACCTTGCTGC
AGGCCCCAGAGCTGCCCACCAAGACGAGGACCTCCAGGAGAGCTGCAGAGCACAGAGACACCACTGACGT
GCCTGAGATGCCTCACTCCAAGGGCCAGGGAGAGAGCGATCCTCTGGACCATGAGCCTGCCGTGTCTCCA
TTGCTCCCTCGAAAAGAGCGAGGTCCCCCGGAGGGCGGCCTGAATGAAGATGAGCGCCTTCTCCCCAAAG
ACAAAAAGACCAACTTGTTCAGCGCCTTGATCAAGAAGAAGAAGAAGACAGCCCCAACCCCTCCCAAACG
CAGCAGCTCCTTCCGGGAGATGGACGGCCAGCCGGAGCGCAGAGGGGCCGGCGAGGAAGAGGGCCGAGAC
ATCAGCAACGGGGCACTGGCTTTCACCCCCTTGGACACAGCTGACCCAGCCAAGTCCCCAAAGCCCAGCA
ATGGGGCTGGGGTCCCCAATGGAGCCCTCCGGGAGTCCGGGGGCTCAGGCTTCCGGTCTCCCCACCTGTG
GAAGAAGTCCAGCACGCTGACCAGCAGCCGCCTAGCCACCGGCGAGGAGGAGGGCGGTGGCAGCTCCAGC
AAGCGCTTCCTGCGCTCTTGCTCCGCCTCCTGCGTTCCCCATGGGGCCAAGGACACGGAGTGGAGGTCAG
TCACGCTGCCTCGGGACTTGCAGTCCACGGGAAGACAGTTTGACTCGTCCACATTTGGAGGGCACAAAAG
TGAGAAGCCGGCTCTGCCTCGGAAGAGGGCAGGGGAGAACAGGTCTGACCAGGTGACCCGAGGCACAGTA
ACGCCTCCCCCCAGGCTGGTGAAAAAGAATGAGGAAGCTGCTGATGAGGTCTTCAAAGACATCATGGAGT
CCAGCCCGGGCTCCAGCCCGCCCAACCTGACTCCAAAACCCCTCCGGCGGCAGGTCACCGTGGCCCCTGC
CTCGGGCCTCCCCCACAAGGAAGAAGCTGGAAAGGGCAGTGCCTTAGGGACCCCTGCTGCAGCTGAGCCA
GTGACCCCCACCAGCAAAGCAGGCTCAGGTGCACCAGGGGGCACCAGCAAGGGCCCCGCCGAGGAGTCCA
GAGTGAGGAGGCACAAGCACTCCTCTGAGTCGCCAGGGAGGGACAAGGGGAAATTGTCCAGGCTCAAACC
TGCCCCGCCGCCCCCACCAGCAGCCTCTGCAGGGAAGGCTGGAGGAAAGCCCTCGCAGAGCCCGAGCCAG
GAGGCGGCCGGGGAGGCAGTCCTGGGCGCAAAGACAAAAGCCACGAGTCTGGTTGATGCTGTGAACAGTG
ACGCTGCCAAGCCCAGCCAGCCGGGAGAGGGCCTCAAAAAGCCCGTGCTCCCGGCCACTCCAAAGCCACA
GTCCGCCAAGCCGTCGGGGACCCCCATCAGCCCAGCCCCCGTTCCCTCCACGTTGCCATCAGCATCCTCG
GCCCTGGCAGGGGACCAGCCGTCTTCCACCGCCTTCATCCCTCTCATATCAACCCGAGTGTCTCTTCGGA
AAACCCGCCAGCCTCCAGAGCGGATCGCCAGCGGCGCCATCACCAAGGGCGTGGTCCTGGACAGCACCGA
GGCGCTGTGCCTCGCCATCTCTAGGAACTCCGAGCAGATGGCCAGCCACAGCGCAGTGCTGGAGGCCGGC
AAAAACCTCTACTCGTTCTGCGTGAGCTATGTGGATTCCATCCAGCAAATGAGGAACAAGTTTGCCTTCC
GAGAGGCCATCAACAAACTGGAGAATAATCTCCGGGAGCTTCAGATCTGCCCGGCGACAGCAGGCAGTGG
TCCAGCGGCCACTCAGGACTTCAGCAAGCTCCTCAGTTCGGTGAAGGAAATCAGTGACATAGTGCAGAGG
TAGCAGCAGTCAGGGGTCAGGTGTCAGGCCCGTCGGAGCTGCCTGCAGCACATGCGGGCTCGCCCATACC
CGTGACAGTGGCTGACAAGGGACTAGTGAGTCAGCACCTTGGCCCAGGAGCTCTGCGCCAGGCAGAGCTG
AGGGCCCTGTGGAGTCCAGCTCTACTACCTACGTTTGCACCGCCTGCCCTCCCGCACCTTCCTCCTCCCC
GCTCCGTCTCTGTCCTCGAATTTTATCTGTGGAGTTCCTGCTCCGTGGACTGCAGTCGGCATGCCAGGAC
CCGCCAGCCCCGCTCCCACCTAGTGCCCCAGACTGAGCTCTCCAGGCCAGGTGGGAACGGCTGATGTGGA
CTGTCTTTTTCATTTTTTTCTCTCTGGAGCCCCTCCTCCCCCGGCTGGGCCTCCTTCTTCCACTTCTCCA
AGAATGGAAGCCTGAACTGAGGCCTTGTGTGTCAGGCCCTCTGCCTGCACTCCCTGGCCTTGCCCGTCGT
GTGCTGAAGACATGTTTCAAGAACCGCATTTCGGGAAGGGCATGCACGGGCATGCACACGGCTGGTCACT
CTGCCCTCTGCTGCTGCCCGGGGTGGGGTGCACTCGCCATTTCCTCACGTGCAGGACAGCTCTTGATTTG
GGTGGAAAACAGGGTGCTAAAGCCAACCAGCCTTTGGGTCCTGGGCAGGTGGGAGCTGAAAAGGATCGAG
GCATGGGGCATGTCCTTTCCATCTGTCCACATCCCCAGAGCCCAGCTCTTGCTCTCTTGTGACGTGCACT
GTGAATCCTGGCAAGAAAGCTGGAATTCAGATCTCGAGCGGGATCAATTCCGCCCCCCCCCTAACGTTAC
TGGCCGAAGCCGCTTGGAATAAGGCCGGTGTGCGTTTGTCTATATGTTATTTTCCACCATATTGCCGTCT
TTTGGCAATGTGAGGGCCCGGAAACCTGGCCCTGTCTTCTTGACGAGCATTCCTAGGGGTCTTTCCCCTC
TCGCCAAAGGAATGCAAGGTCTGTTGAATGTCGTGAAGGAAGCAGTTCCTCTGGAAGCTTCTTGAAGACA
AACAACGTCTGTAGCGACCCTTTGCAGGCAGCGGAACCCCCCACCTGGCGACAGGTGCCTCTGCGGCCAA
AAGCCACGTGTATAAGATACACCTGCAAAGGCGGCACAACCCCAGTGCCACGTTGTGAGTTGGATAGTTG
TGGAAAGAGTCAAATGGCTCTCCTCAAGCGTATTCAACAAGGGGCTGAAGGATGCCCAGAAGGTACCCCA
TTGTATGGGATCTGATCTGGGGCCTCGGTGCACATGCTTTACATGTGTTTAGTCGAGGTTAAAAAAACGT
CTAGGCCCCCCGAACCACGGGGACGTGGTTTTCCTTTGAAAAACACGATAATACCATGGTGAGCAAGGGC
GAGGAGCTGTTCACCGGGGTGGTGCCCATCCTGGTCGAGCTGGACGGCGACGTAAACGGCCACAAGTTCA
GCGTGTCCGGCGAGGGCGAGGGCGATGCCACCTACGGCAAGCTGACCCTGAAGTTCATCTGCACCACCGG
CAAGCTGCCCGTGCCCTGGCCCACCCTCGTGACCACCCTGACCTACGGCGTGCAGTGCTTCAGCCGCTAC
CCCGACCACATGAAGCAGCACGACTTCTTCAAGTCCGCCATGCCCGAAGGCTACGTCCAGGAGCGCACCA
TCTTCTTCAAGGACGACGGCAACTACAAGACCCGCGCCGAGGTGAAGTTCGAGGGCGACACCCTGGTGAA
CCGCATCGAGCTGAAGGGCATCGACTTCAAGGAGGACGGCAACATCCTGGGGCACAAGCTGGAGTACAAC
TACAACAGCCACAACGTCTATATCATGGCCGACAAGCAGAAGAACGGCATCAAGGTGAACTTCAAGATCC
GCCACAACATCGAGGACGGCAGCGTGCAGCTCGCCGACCACTACCAGCAGAACACCCCCATCGGCGACGG
CCCCGTGCTGCTGCCCGACAACCACTACCTGAGCACCCAGTCCGCCCTGAGCAAAGACCCCAACGAGAAG
CGCGATCACATGGTCCTGCTGGAGTTCGTGACCGCCGCCGGGATCACTCTCGGCATGGACGAGCTGTACA
AGTAAAGCGGCCGCGACTCTAGAGTCGACCTGCAGGCATGCAAGCTTCAGGTAGCCGGCTAACGTTAACA
ACCGGTACCTCTAGAACTATAGCTAGCATGCGCAAATTTAAAGCGCTGATATCGATAAAATAAAAGATTT
TATTTAGTCTCCAGAAAAAGGGGGGAATGAAAGACCCCACCTGTAGGTTTGGCAAGCTAGCTTAAGTAAC
GCCATTTTGCAAGGCATGGAAAATACATAACTGAGAATAGAGAAGTTCAGATCAAGGTTAGGAACAGAGA
GACAGCAGAATATGGGCCAAACAGGATATCTGTGGTAAGCAGTTCCTGCCCCGGCTCAGGGCCAAGAACA
GATGGTCCCCAGATGCGGTCCCGCCCTCAGCAGTTTCTAGAGAACCATCAGATGTTTCCAGGGTGCCCCA
AGGACCTGAAATGACCCTGTGCCTTATTTGAACTAACCAATCAGTTCGCTTCTCGCTTCTGTTCGCGCGC
TTCTGCTCCCCGAGCTCAATAAAAGAGCCCACAACCCCTCACTCGGCGCGCCAGTCCTCCGATAGACTGC
GTCGCCCGGGTACCCGTGTATCCAATAAACCCTCTTGCAGTTGCATCCGACTTGTGGTCTCGCTGTTCCT
TGGGAGGGTCTCCTCTGAGTGATTGACTACCCGTCAGCGGGGGTCTTTCATGGGTAACAGTTTCTTGAAG
TTGGAGAACAACATTCTGAGGGTAGGAGTCGAATATTAAGTAATCCTGACTCAATTAGCCACTGTTTTGA
ATCCACATACTCCAATACTCCTGAAATAGTTCATTATGGACAGCGCAGAAAGAGCTGGGGAGAATTGTGA
AATTGTTATCCGCTCACAATTCCACACAACATACGAGCCGGAAGCATAAAGTGTAAAGCCTGGGGTGCCT
AATGAGTGAGCTAACTCACATTAATTGCGTTGCGCTCACTGCCCGCTTTCCAGTCGGGAAACCTGTCGTG
CCAGCTGCATTAATGAATCGGCCAACGCGCGGGGAGAGGCGGTTTGCGTATTGGGCGCTCTTCCGCTTCC
TCGCTCACTGACTCGCTGCGCTCGGTCGTTCGGCTGCGGCGAGCGGTATCAGCTCACTCAAAGGCGGTAA
TACGGTTATCCACAGAATCAGGGGATAACGCAGGAAAGAACATGTGAGCAAAAGGCCAGCAAAAGGCCAG
GAACCGTAAAAAGGCCGCGTTGCTGGCGTTTTTCCATAGGCTCCGCCCCCCTGACGAGCATCACAAAAAT
CGACGCTCAAGTCAGAGGTGGCGAAACCCGACAGGACTATAAAGATACCAGGCGTTTCCCCCTGGAAGCT
CCCTCGTGCGCTCTCCTGTTCCGACCCTGCCGCTTACCGGATACCTGTCCGCCTTTCTCCCTTCGGGAAG
CGTGGCGCTTTCTCATAGCTCACGCTGTAGGTATCTCAGTTCGGTGTAGGTCGTTCGCTCCAAGCTGGGC
TGTGTGCACGAACCCCCCGTTCAGCCCGACCGCTGCGCCTTATCCGGTAACTATCGTCTTGAGTCCAACC
CGGTAAGACACGACTTATCGCCACTGGCAGCAGCCACTGGTAACAGGATTAGCAGAGCGAGGTATGTAGG
CGGTGCTACAGAGTTCTTGAAGTGGTGGCCTAACTACGGCTACACTAGAAGAACAGTATTTGGTATCTGC
GCTCTGCTGAAGCCAGTTACCTTCGGAAAAAGAGTTGGTAGCTCTTGATCCGGCAAACAAACCACCGCTG
GTAGCGGTGGTTTTTTTGTTTGCAAGCAGCAGATTACGCGCAGAAAAAAAGGATCTCAAGAAGATCCTTT
GATCTTTTCTACGGGGTCTGACGCTCAGTGGAACGAAAACTCACGTTAAGGGATTTTGGTCATGAGATTA
TCAAAAAGGATCTTCACCTAGATCCTTTTAAATTAAAAATGAAGTTTTAAATCAATCTAAAGTATATATG
AGTAAACTTGGTCTGACAGTTACCAATGCTTAATCAGTGAGGCACCTATCTCAGCGATCTGTCTATTTCG
TTCATCCATAGTTGCCTGACTCCCCGTCGTGTAGATAACTACGATACGGGAGGGCTTACCATCTGGCCCC
AGTGCTGCAATGATACCGCGAGACCCACGCTCACCGGCTCCAGATTTATCAGCAATAAACCAGCCAGCCG
GAAGGGCCGAGCGCAGAAGTGGTCCTGCAACTTTATCCGCCTCCATCCAGTCTATTAATTGTTGCCGGGA
AGCTAGAGTAAGTAGTTCGCCAGTTAATAGTTTGCGCAACGTTGTTGCCATTGCTACAGGCATCGTGGTG
TCACGCTCGTCGTTTGGTATGGCTTCATTCAGCTCCGGTTCCCAACGATCAAGGCGAGTTACATGATCCC
CCATGTTGTGCAAAAAAGCGGTTAGCTCCTTCGGTCCTCCGATCGTTGTCAGAAGTAAGTTGGCCGCAGT
GTTATCACTCATGGTTATGGCAGCACTGCATAATTCTCTTACTGTCATGCCATCCGTAAGATGCTTTTCT
GTGACTGGTGAGTACTCAACCAAGTCATTCTGAGAATAGTGTATGCGGCGACCGAGTTGCTCTTGCCCGG
CGTCAATACGGGATAATACCGCGCCACATAGCAGAACTTTAAAAGTGCTCATCATTGGAAAACGTTCTTC
GGGGCGAAAACTCTCAAGGATCTTACCGCTGTTGAGATCCAGTTCGATGTAACCCACTCGTGCACCCAAC
TGATCTTCAGCATCTTTTACTTTCACCAGCGTTTCTGGGTGAGCAAAAACAGGAAGGCAAAATGCCGCAA
AAAAGGGAATAAGGGCGACACGGAAATGTTGAATACTCATACTCTTCCTTTTTCAATATTATTGAAGCAT
TTATCAGGGTTATTGTCTCATGAGCGGATACATATTTGAATGTATTTAGAAAAATAAACAAATAGGGGTT
CCGCGCACATTTCCCCGAAAAGTGCCACCTGACGTCTAAGAAACCATTATTATCATGACATTAACCTATA
AAAATAGGCGTATCACGAGGCCCTTTCGTCTCGCGCGTTTCGGTGATGACGGTGAAAACCTCTGACACAT
GCAGCTCCCGGAGACGGTCACAGCTTGTCTGTAAGCGGATGCCGGGAGCAGACAAGCCCGTCAGGGCGCG
TCAGCGGGTGTTGGCGGGTGTCGGGGCTGGCTTAACTATGCGGCATCAGAGCAGATTGTACTGAGAGTGC
ACCATATGCGGTGTGAAATACCGCACAGATGCGTAAGGAGAAAATACCGCATCAGGCGCCATTCGCCATT
CAGGCTGCGCAACTGTTGGGAAGGGCGATCGGTGCGGGCCTCTTCGCTATTACGCCAGCTGGCGAAAGGG
GGATGTGCTGCAAGGCGATTAAGTTGGGTAACGCCAGGGTTTTCCCAGTCACGACGTTGTAAAACGACGG
CGCAAGGAATGGTGCATGCAAGGAGATGGCGCCCAACAGTCCCCCGGCCACGGGGCCTGCCACCATACCC
ACGCCGAAACAAGCGCTCATGAGCCCGAAGTGGCGAGCCCGATCTTCCCCATCGGTGATGTCGGCGATAT
AGGCGCCAGCAACCGCACCTGTGGCGCCGGTGATGCCGGCCACGATGCGTCCGGCGTAGAGGCGATTAGT
CCAATTTGTTAAAGACAGGATATCAGTGGTCCAGGCTCTAGTTTTGACTCAACAATATCACCAGCTGAAG
CCTATAGAGTACGAGCCATAGATAAAATAAAAGATTTTATTTAGTCTCCAGAAAAAGGGGGG
Features (pLannotate 1.2.2; 21 found; start..end, strand, type, name):
      1..517     +  LTR            5' LTR: 5' long terminal repeat from murine embryonic stem cell virus
    581..922     +  misc_feature   MESV Ψ: packaging signal of murine embryonic stem cell virus
    989..1405    +  CDS            gag (truncated): truncated Moloney murine leukemia virus (MMLV) gag gene lacking the start codon
   1538..4318    +  CDS            BCR (fragment): BCR_HUMAN - Also known as BCR1, D22S11. Experimental evidence at protein level: Swiss-Prot protein existence level 1. Protein with a unique structure having two opposing regulatory activities toward small GTP-binding proteins. The C-terminus is a GTPase-activating protein (GAP) domain which stimulates GTP hydrolysis by RAC1, RAC2 and CDC42. Accelerates the intrinsic rate of GTP hydrolysis of RAC1 or CDC42, leading to down-regulation of the active GTP-bound form (PubMed:7479768, PubMed:1903516, PubMed:17116687). The central Dbl homology (DH) domain functions as guanine nucleotide exchange facto
   4292..7630    +  CDS            ABL1: ABL1_HUMAN - Also known as ABL, JTK7. Experimental evidence at protein level: Swiss-Prot protein existence level 1. Non-receptor tyrosine-protein kinase that plays a role in many key processes linked to cell growth and survival such as cytoskeleton remodeling in response to extracellular stimuli, cell motility and adhesion, receptor endocytosis, autophagy, DNA damage response and apoptosis. Coordinates actin remodeling through tyrosine phosphorylation of proteins controlling cytoskeleton dynamics like WASF3 (involved in branch formation); ANXA1 (involved in membrane anchoring); DBN1, DBNL, CTT
   8453..9013    +  misc_feature   IRES: internal ribosome entry site (IRES) of the encephalomyocarditis virus (EMCV)
   9016..9735    +  CDS            EGFP: the original enhanced GFP (Yang et al., 1996) mammalian codon-optimized
   9747..9777    +  misc_feature   MCS (fragment): pUC18/19 multiple cloning site
   9897..10411   +  LTR            3' LTR: 3' long terminal repeat from murine embryonic stem cell virus
  10571..10593   -  protein_bind   lac operator (fragment): The lac repressor binds to the lac operator to inhibit transcription in E. coli. This inhibition can be relieved by adding lactose or isopropyl-β-D-thiogalactopyranoside (IPTG). lac repressor encoded by lacI
  10597..10627   -  promoter       lac promoter: promoter for the E. coli lac operon
  10642..10663   -  protein_bind   CAP binding site: CAP binding activates transcription in the presence of cAMP. E. coli catabolite activator protein
  10676..10768   -  CDS            lacI (fragment): lac repressor; lacI; The lac repressor binds to the lac operator to inhibit transcription in E. coli. This inhibition can be relieved by adding lactose or isopropyl-β-D-thiogalactopyranoside (IPTG).
  10951..11539   -  rep_origin     ori: high-copy-number ColE1/pMB1/pBR322/pUC origin of replication
  11710..12570   -  CDS            AmpR: β-lactamase; bla; confers resistance to ampicillin, carbenicillin, and related antibiotics
  12571..12675   -  promoter       AmpR promoter: bla
  12770..12805   +  CDS            rop (fragment): Rop protein, which maintains plasmids at low copy number; rop
  12907..13006   +  misc_feature   bom (fragment): basis of mobility region from pBR322
  13012..13161   -  CDS            lacZα (fragment): LacZα fragment of β-galactosidase; lacZ fragment
  13161..13362   -  CDS            TcR (fragment): tetracycline efflux protein; tet; confers resistance to tetracycline
  13363..13461   +  CDS            env (fragment): murine leukemia virus gPr80 envelope polyprotein precursor; env; proteolytically cleaved into gp70SU and p15TM subunits
