[The description below was written by a language model from this plasmid's Addgene catalogue record and pLannotate feature annotations shown in this document.]
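Description:
MSCV-(pBabe mcs)-human p210BCR-ABL-IRES-GFP is a 13.5 kb gammaretroviral mammalian expression vector built on the murine stem cell virus (MSCV) backbone, here carrying a polylinker derived from pBabe. The proviral portion is bounded by 5' and 3' long terminal repeats from murine embryonic stem cell virus and includes the MESV Ψ packaging signal followed by a truncated, start-codon-less MMLV gag segment, which extends the packaging region and improves encapsidation of the genomic RNA. No viral structural genes are intact, so gag-pol and env functions must be supplied in trans by a packaging system. The record does not list a separate internal promoter, so expression is presumably driven from the 5' LTR. In bacteria the plasmid replicates from a high-copy ColE1/pUC-type origin and is selected with ampicillin through the β-lactamase gene. The remaining lac, rop, bom, tetracycline-resistance and env annotations are only fragments left over from earlier vector construction.

The payload is the human p210 BCR-ABL fusion cDNA, inserted as an EcoRI fragment. The feature table shows a BCR fragment running directly into ABL1 sequence, consistent with the fused reading frame of this constitutively active tyrosine kinase oncoprotein associated with the Philadelphia chromosome. The catalogue notes a T1065S substitution. Downstream, an EMCV internal ribosome entry site allows EGFP to be translated from the same bicistronic transcript, so green fluorescence marks cells expressing BCR-ABL without fusing the reporter to the kinase. The construct is intended for retroviral transduction of mammalian cells to co-express p210 BCR-ABL and GFP, allowing transduced cells to be tracked or sorted by fluorescence.
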