Addgene plasmid #79248: MSCV-(pBabe mcs)- human p210BCR-ABL-IRES-GFP
Purpose: retroviral mammalian expression vector for human p210BCR-ABL and GFP
Depositing lab: Martine Roussel. Depositing organization: St. Jude Children's Research Hospital.
Backbone
  Vector backbone: MSCV
  Vector type: Mammalian Expression, Retroviral
Growth in bacteria
  Bacterial resistance: Ampicillin, 100 μg/mL
  Growth temperature: 37°C
  Growth strain: NEB Stable
  Copy number: High Copy
Gene/Insert
  Gene/Insert name: p210 BCR-ABL
  Species: H. sapiens (human)
  Mutation: T1065S
  Entrez Gene: ABL1 (a.k.a. ABL, BCR-ABL, CHDSKM, JTK7, bcr/abl, c-ABL, c-ABL1, p150, v-abl)
  Tag / fusion protein: IRES-GFP (C terminal on backbone)
  Cloning method: Restriction Enzyme; 5′ cloning site EcoRI (not destroyed); 3′ cloning site EcoRI (not destroyed)
  Sequencing primers: 5′ pLXSN5'; 3′ pCDH-rev
Resource information
  A portion of this plasmid was derived from a plasmid made by: the p210BCR-ABL cDNA came from Dr Owen Witte, UCLA
Terms and licenses: Academic/Nonprofit Terms; Industry Terms: Not Available to Industry
How to cite: MSCV-(pBabe mcs)- human p210BCR-ABL-IRES-GFP was a gift from Martine Roussel (Addgene plasmid # 79248)
