>Addgene plasmid #79248 | MSCV-(pBabe mcs)- human p210BCR-ABL-IRES-GFP | addgene partial sequence | sequence record 155733 | pCDH-rev 5'-GCATTCCTTTGGCGAGAG-3'
AGGGCCAGGTTTCCGGGCCCTCACATTGCCAAAAGACGGCAATATGGTGGAAAATAACATATAGACAAAC
GCACACCGGCCTTATTCCAAGCGGCTTCGGCCAGTAACGTTAGGGGGGGGGCGGAATTGATCCCGCTCGA
GATCTGAATTCCAGCTTTCTTGCCAGGATTCACAGTGCACGTCACAAGAGAGCAAGAGCTGGGCTCTGGG
GATGTGGACAGATGGAAAGGACATGCCCCATGCCTCGATCCTTTTCAGCTCCCACCTGCCCAGGACCCAA
AGGCTGGTTGGCTTTAGCACCCTGTTTTCCACCCAAATCAAGAGCTGTCCTGCACGTGAGGAAATGGCGA
GTGCACCCCACCCCGGGCAGCAGCAGAGGGCAGAGTGACCAGCCGTGTGCATGCCCGTGCATGCCCTTCC
CGAAATGCGGTTCTTGAAACATGTCTTCAGCACACGACGGGCAAGGCCAGGGAGTGCAGGCAGAGGGCCT
GACACACAAGGCCTCAGTTCAGGCTTCCATTCTTGGAGAAGTGGAAGAAGGAGGCCCAGCCGGGGGAGGA
GGGGCTCCAGAGAGAAAAAAATGAAAAAGACAGTCCACATCAGCCGTTCCCACCTGGCCTGGAGAGCTCA
GTCTGGGGCACTAGGTGGGAGCGGGGCTGGCGGGTCCTGGCATGCCGACTGCAGTCCACGGAGCAGGAAC
TCCACAGATAAAATTCGAGGACAGAGACGGAGCGGGGAGGAGGAAGGTGCGGGAGGGCAGGCGGTGCAAA
CGTAGGTAGTAGAGCTGGACTCCACAGGGCCCTCAGCTCTGCCTGGCGCAGAGCTCCTGGGCCAAGGTGC
TGACTCACTAGTCCCTTGTCAGCCACTGTCACGGGTATGGGCGAGCCCGCATGTGCTGCAGGCAGCTCCG
ACGGGCCTGACACCTGACCCCTGACTGCTGCTACCTCTGCACTATGTCACTGATTTCCTTCACCGAACTG
AGGAGCTTGCTGAAGTCCTGAGTGGCCGCTGGACCACTGCCTGCTGTCGCCGGGCAGA
