>Addgene plasmid #79248 | MSCV-(pBabe mcs)- human p210BCR-ABL-IRES-GFP | addgene partial sequence | sequence record 155736 | hABL1-R 5'-gttggggtcattttcactgg-3'
TTTCCTTGGAGTTCCAACGAGCGGCTTCACTCAGACCCTGAGGCTCAAAGTCAGATGCTACTGGCCGCTG
AAGGGCTTTTGAACTCTGCTTAAATCCAGTGGCTGAGTGGACGATGACATTCAGAAACCCATAGAGCCCC
GGAGACTCATCATCTTCCTTATTGATGGTCAGCGGAATGCTGTGGACAGTCTGGAGTTTCACACACGAGT
TGGTCAGCATCTGCAGCTCCACGGATGTCAGGGAGAAGCTTCTGAAACACTTCTTCTGCTGCTCCCGGAT
GTTCTCCCTCCACTCTGCACGCTCATAGTCAGAGGAGATCAGGAACGTGTAACTCTTGCCGTTGCGGCTG
TGCACCCTGAAGGCCATGCTGGGAGACATAAGCAGCAGCAGTGACTCCTGCTCCGACAGCTTCTTCTTCA
GCCTCTCCGTAGCCTTGCTGCCCTTGTTCGCCCTCTTCTCTCTCTGGATGTCACTCTTGATCTGGGAGAT
CTTGATCTTCAAAGCGTCCAGCTCCTCATCGGGCACCAGGGGGATGTTGGGCACTGCCTCCAGTTCATCC
ACCATCTGGAAGCTGAGATCCGTGAGCGGAATGTACCATTTGCAGTCATACTGCTGCGTTTTGCCTCCGC
TCTGCTTCTTGAGCTTGGTGCAGAGAAGCAGGTCGGTGAACAGGAAGACGTGGCGCAGCTTGCGGGCCCC
CTCCACCAGCTCCACCATGAAGCTGTCCTTCAGCAGCTGCCGGTGCTCTCCCTTCTTCACCGTCATGGAC
TGCCGTCGGGGTGTGATCTCCTCATTGATGCTGGACAGGAAGTTCTGTGAGATGCGGAGGGCGTCCTGCA
GCAAGGGGTGGTCAGGGTGGCTGGCAGGA
