>Addgene plasmid #79248 | MSCV-(pBabe mcs)- human p210BCR-ABL-IRES-GFP | addgene partial sequence | sequence record 155994 | IRES-F 5'-TGGCTCTCCTCAAGCGTATT-3'
CCAGAAGGTACCCCATTGTATGGGATCTGATCTGGGGCCTCGGTGCACATGCTTTACATGTGTTTAGTCG
AGGTTAAAAAAACGTCTAGGCCCCCCGAACCACGGGGACGTGGTTTTCCTTTGAAAAACACGATAATACC
ATGGTGAGCAAGGGCGAGGAGCTGTTCACCGGGGTGGTGCCCATCCTGGTCGAGCTGGACGGCGACGTAA
ACGGCCACAAGTTCAGCGTGTCCGGCGAGGGCGAGGGCGATGCCACCTACGGCAAGCTGACCCTGAAGTT
CATCTGCACCACCGGCAAGCTGCCCGTGCCCTGGCCCACCCTCGTGACCACCCTGACCTACGGCGTGCAG
TGCTTCAGCCGCTACCCCGACCACATGAAGCAGCACGACTTCTTCAAGTCCGCCATGCCCGAAGGCTACG
TCCAGGAGCGCACCATCTTCTTCAAGGACGACGGCAACTACAAGACCCGCGCCGAGGTGAAGTTCGAGGG
CGACACCCTGGTGAACCGCATCGAGCTGAAGGGCATCGACTTCAAGGAGGACGGCAACATCCTGGGGCAC
AAGCTGGAGTACAACTACAACAGCCACAACGTCTATATCATGGCCGACAAGCAGAAGAACGGCATCAAGG
TGAACTTCAAGATCCGCCACAACATCGAGGACGGCAGCGTGCAGCTCGCCGACCACTACCAGCAGAACAC
CCCCATCGGCGACGGCCCCGTGCTGCTGCCCGACAACCACTACCTGAGCACCCAGTCCGCCCTGAGCAAA
GACCCCAACGAGAAGCGCGATCACATGGTCCTGCTGGAGTTCGTGACCGCCGCCGGGATCACTCTCGGCA
TGGACGAGCTGTACAAGTAAAGCGGCCGCGACTCTAGAGTCGACCTGCAGGCATGCAAGCTTCAGGTAGC
CGGCTAACGTTAACAACCGGTACCTCTA
